>Addgene plasmid #45944 | pTDpelB-C_sfYFPTwinStrep | depositor full sequence | sequence record 64657 | pTDpelB-C_sfYFPTwinStrep sequence 6200 bps
CTTGGACTCCTGTTGATAGATCCAGTAATGACCTCAGAACTCCATCTGGATTTGTTCAGAACGCTCGGTT
GCCGCCGGGCGTTTTTTATTGGTGAGAATCCAGGGGTCCCCAATAATTACGATTTACGTATTTAAATGAA
CCTTGACCGAACGCAGCGGTGGTAACGGCGCAGTGGCGGTTTTCATGGCTTGTTATGACTGTTTTTTTGG
GGTACAGTCTATGCCTCGGGCATCCAAGCAGCAAGCGCGTTACGCCGTGGGTCGATGTTTGATGTTATGG
AGCAGCAACGATGTTACGCAGCAGGGCAGTCGCCCTAAAACAAAGTTAAACATCATGAGGGAAGCGGTGA
TCGCCGAAGTATCGACTCAACTATCAGAGGTAGTTGGCGTCATCGAGCGCCATCTCGAACCGACGTTGCT
GGCCGTACATTTGTACGGCTCCGCAGTGGATGGCGGCCTGAAGCCACACAGTGATATTGATTTGCTGGTT
ACGGTGACCGTAAGGCTTGATGAAACAACGCGGCGAGCTTTGATCAACGACCTTTTGGAAACTTCGGCTT
CCCCTGGAGAGAGCGAGATTCTCCGCGCTGTAGAAGTCACCATTGTTGTGCACGACGACATCATTCCGTG
GCGTTATCCAGCTAAGCGCGAACTGCAATTTGGAGAATGGCAGCGCAATGACATTCTTGCAGGTATCTTC
GAGCCAGCCACGATCGACATTGATCTGGCTATCTTGCTGACAAAAGCAAGAGAACATAGCGTTGCCTTGG
TAGGTCCAGCGGCGGAGGAACTCTTTGATCCGGTTCCTGAACAGGATCTATTTGAGGCGCTAAATGAAAC
CTTAACGCTATGGAACTCGCCGCCCGACTGGGCTGGCGATGAGCGAAATGTAGTGCTTACGTTGTCCCGC
ATTTGGTACAGCGCAGTAACCGGCAAAATCGCGCCGAAGGATGTCGCTGCCGACTGGGCAATGGAGCGCC
TGCCGGCCCAGTATCAGCCCGTCATACTTGAAGCTAGACAGGCTTATCTTGGACAAGAAGAAGATCGCTT
GGCCTCGCGCGCAGATCAGTTGGAAGAATTTGTCCACTACGTGAAAGGCGAGATCACCAAGGTAGTCGGC
AAATAAGACAAGGGTCCTTTTCCGCTGCATAACCCTGCTTCGGGGTCATTATAGCGATTTTTTCGGTATA
TCCATCCTTTTTCGCACGATATACAGGATTTTGCCAAAGGGTTCGTGTAGACTTTCCTTGGTGTATCCAA
CGGCGTCAGCCGGGCAGGATAGGTGAAGTAGGCCCACCCGCGAGCGGGTGTTCCTTCTTCACTGTCCCTT
ATTCGCACCTGGCGGTGCTCAACGGGAATCCTGCTCTGCGAGGCTGGCCGTAGGCCGGCCGCGATGCAGG
TGGCTGCTGAACCCCCAGCCGGAACTGACCCCACAAGGCCCTAGCGTTTGCAATGCACCAGGTCATCATT
GACCCAGGCGTGTTCCACCAGGCCGCTGCCTCGCAACTCTTCGCAGGCTTCGCCGACCTGCTCGCGCCAC
TTCTTCACGCGGGTGGAATCCGATCCGCACATGAGGCGGAAGGTTTCCAGCTTGAGCGGGTACGGCTCCC
GGTGCGAGCTGAAATAGTCGAACATCCGTCGGGCCGTCGGCGACAGCTTGCGGTACTTCTCCCATATGAA
TTTCGTGTAGTGGTCGCCAGCAAACAGCACGACGATTTCCTCGTCGATCAGGACCTGGCAACGGGACGTT
TTCTTGCCACGGTCCAGGACGCGGAAGCGGTGCAGCAGCGACACCGATTCCAGGTGCCCAACGCGGTCGG
ACGTGAAGCCCATCGCCGTCGCCTGTAGGCGCGACAGGCATTCCTCGGCCTTCGTGTAATACCGGCCATT
GATCGACCAGCCCAGGTCCTGGCAAAGCTCGTAGAACGTGAAGGTGATCGGCTCGCCGATAGGGGTGCGC
TTCGCGTACTCCAACACCTGCTGCCACACCAGTTCGTCATCGTCGGCCCGCAGCTCGACGCCGGTGTAGG
TGATCTTCACGTCCTTGTTGACGTGGAAAATGACCTTGTTTTGCAGCGCCTCGCGCGGGATTTTCTTGTT
GCGCGTGGTGAACAGGGCAGAGCGGGCCGTGTCGTTTGGCATCGCTCGCATCGTGTCCGGCCACGGCGCA
ATATCGAACAAGGAAAGCTGCATTTCCTTGATCTGCTGCTTCGTGTGTTTCAGCAACGCGGCCTGCTTGG
CTTCGCTGACCTGTTTTGCCAGGTCCTCGCCGGCGGTTTTTCGCTTCTTGGTCGTCATAGTTCCTCGCGT
GTCGATGGTCATCGACTTCGCCAAACCTGCCGCCTCCTGTTCGAGACGACGCGAACGCTCCACGGCGGCC
GATGGCGCGGGCAGGGCAGGGGGAGCCAGTTGCACGCTGTCGCGCTCGATCTTGGCCGTAGCTTGCTGGA
CTATCGAGCCGACGGACTGGAAGGTTTCGCGGGGCGCACGCATGACGGTGCGGCTTGCGATGGTTTCGGC
ATCCTCGGCGGAAAACCCCGCGTCGATCAGTTCTTGCCTGTATGCCTTCCGGTCAAACGTCCGATTCATT
CACCCTCCTTGCGGGATTGCCCCGGAATTAATTCCCCGGATCGATCCGTCGATCTTGATCCCCTGCGCCA
TCAGATCCTTGGCGGCAAGAAAGCCATCCAGTTTACTTTGCAGGGCTTCCCAACCTTACCAGAGGGCGCC
CCAGCTGGCAATTCCGGTTCGCTTGCTGTCCATAAAACCGCCCAGTCTAGCTATCGCCATGTAAGCCCAC
TGCAAGCTACCTGCTTTCTCTTTGCGCTTGCGTTTTCCCTTGTCCAGATAGCCCAGTAGCTGACATTCAT
CCGGGGTCAGCACCGTTTCTGCGGACTGGCTTTCTACGTGGCTGCCATTTTTGGGGTGAGGCCGTTCGCG
GCCGAGGGGCGCAGCCCCTGGGGGGATGGGGTGCCGCGTTAGCGGGCCGGGAGGGTTCGAGAAGGGGGGG
CACCCCCCTTCGGCGTGCGCGGTCACGCGCACAGGGCGCAGCCCTGGTTAAAAACAAGGTTTATAAATAT
TGGTTTAAAAGCAGGTTAAAAGACAGGTTAGCGGTGGCCGAAAAACGGGCGGAAACCCTTGCAAATGCTG
GATTTTCTGCCTGTGGACAGCCCCTCAAATGTCAATAGGTGCGCCCCTCATCTGTCAGCACTCTGCCCCT
CAAGTGTCAAGGATCGCGCCCCTCATCTGTCAGTAGTCGCGCCCCTCAAGTGTCAATACCGCAGGGCACT
TATCCCCAGGCTTGTCCACATCATCTGTGGGAAACTCGCGTAAAATCAGGCGTTTTCGCCGATTTGCGAG
GCTGGCCAGCTCCACGTCGCCGGCCGAAATCGAGCCTGCCCCTCATCTGTCAACGCCGCGCCGGGTGAGT
CGGCCCCTCAAGTGTCAACGTCCGCCCCTCATCTGTCAGTGAGGGCCAAGTTTTCCGCGAGGTATCCACA
ACGCCGGCGGCCCTACATGGCTCTGCTGTAGTGAGTGGGTTGCGCTCCGGCAGCGGTCCTGATCCCCCGC
AGAAAAAAAGGATCTCAAGAAGATCCTTTGATCTTTTCTACGGCGCGCCCAGCTGTCTAGGGCGGCGGAT
TTGTCCTACTCAGGAGAGCGTTCACCGACAAACAACAGATAAAACGAAAGGCCCAGTCTTTCGACTGAGC
CTTTCGTTTTATTTGATGCCTTTAATTAATTGACACCATCGAATGGTGCAAAACCTTTCGCGGTATGGCA
TGATAGCGCCCGGAAGAGAGTCAATTCAGGGTGGTGAATGTGAAACCAGTAACGTTATACGATGTCGCAG
AGTATGCCGGTGTCTCTTATCAGACCGTTTCCCGCGTGGTGAACCAGGCCAGCCACGTTTCTGCGAAAAC
GCGGGAAAAAGTGGAAGCGGCGATGGCGGAGCTGAATTACATTCCCAACCGCGTGGCACAACAACTGGCG
GGCAAACAGTCGTTGCTGATTGGCGTTGCCACCTCCAGTCTGGCCCTGCACGCGCCGTCGCAAATTGTCG
CGGCGATTAAATCTCGCGCCGATCAACTGGGTGCCAGCGTGGTGGTGTCGATGGTAGAACGAAGCGGCGT
CGAAGCCTGTAAAGCGGCGGTGCACAATCTTCTCGCGCAACGCGTCAGTGGGCTGATCATTAACTATCCG
CTGGATGACCAGGATGCCATTGCTGTGGAAGCTGCCTGCACTAATGTTCCGGCGTTATTTCTTGATGTCT
CTGACCAGACACCCATCAACAGTATTATTTTCTCCCATGAAGACGGTACGCGACTGGGCGTGGAGCATCT
GGTCGCATTGGGTCACCAGCAAATCGCGCTGTTAGCGGGCCCATTAAGTTCTGTCTCGGCGCGTCTGCGT
CTGGCTGGCTGGCATAAATATCTCACTCGCAATCAAATTCAGCCGATAGCGGAACGGGAAGGCGACTGGA
GTGCCATGTCCGGTTTTCAACAAACCATGCAAATGCTGAATGAGGGCATCGTTCCCACTGCGATGCTGGT
TGCCAACGATCAGATGGCGCTGGGCGCAATGCGCGCCATTACCGAGTCCGGGCTGCGCGTTGGTGCGGAT
ATCTCGGTAGTGGGATACGACGATACCGAAGACAGCTCATGTTATATCCCGCCGTTAACCACCATCAAAC
AGGATTTTCGCCTGCTGGGGCAAACCAGCGTGGACCGCTTGCTGCAACTCTCTCAGGGCCAGGCGGTGAA
GGGCAATCAGCTGTTGCCCGTCTCACTGGTGAAAAGAAAAACCACCCTGGCGCCCAATACGCAAACCGCC
TCTCCCCGCGCGTTGGCCGATTCATTAATGCAGCTGGCACGACAGGTTTCCCGACTGGAAAGCGGGCAGT
GAGCGCAACGCAATTAATGTAAGTTAGCGCGAATTGATCTGGTTTGACAGCTTATCATCGACTGCACGGT
GCACCAATGCTTCTGGCGTCAGGCAGCCATCGGAAGCTGTGGTATGGCTGTGCAGGTCGTAAATCACTGC
ATAATTCGTGTCGCTCAAGGCGCACTCCCGTTCTGGATAATGTTTTTTGCGCCGACATCATAACGGTTCT
GGCAAATATTCTGAAATGAGCTGTTGACAATTAATCATCCGGCTCGTATAATGTGTGGAATTGTGAGCGG
ATAACAATTTCACACCCTAGGCCGCGGCCGCGCGAATTGTTAACTTTAAGAAGGAGATATACATATGAAG
TACCTGCTGCCGACCGCCGCCGCCGGCCTGCTGCTGCTGGCCGCCCAGCCGGCCATGGCCGATCCGAATT
CGGTGTCGAAGGGCGAAGAACTGTTCACCGGCGTGGTGCCGATCCTGGTGGAACTGGACGGCGACGTGAA
CGGCCACAAGTTCCGCGTGTCGGGCGAAGGCGAAGGCGACGCCACCAACGGCAAGCTGACCCTGAAGTTC
ATCTGCACCACCGGCAAGCTGCCGGTGCCGTGGCCGACCCTGGTGACCACCCTGGGCTACGGCCTGCAGT
GCTTCGCCCGCTACCCGGACCACATGAAGCAGCACGACTTCTTCAAGTCGGCCATGCCGGAAGGCTACGT
GCAGGAACGCACCATCTCGTTCAAGGACGACGGCACCTACAAGACCCGCGCCGAAGTGAAGTTCGAAGGC
GACACCCTGGTGAACCGCATCGAACTGAAGGGCATCGACTTCAAGGAAGACGGCAACATCCTGGGCCACA
AGCTGGAATACAACTTCAACTCGCACAACGTGTACATCACCGCCGACAAGCAGAAGAACGGCATCAAGGC
CAACTTCAAGATCCGCCACAACGTGGAAGACGGCGGCGTGCAGCTGGCCGACCACTACCAGCAGAACACC
CCGATCGGCGACGGCCCGGTGCTGCTGCCGGACAACCACTACCTGTCGTACCAGTCGAAGCTGTCGAAGG
ACCCGAACGAAAAGCGCGACCACATGGTGCTGCTGGAATTTGTGACCGCCGCCGGCATCACCCTGGGCAT
GGACGAACTGTACAAGTCTAGAGCGGCCGCACTCGAGAGCGCTTGGAGCCACCCGCAGTTCGAGAAAGGT
GGAGGTTCCGGAGGTGGATCGGGAGGTTCGGCGTGGAGCCACCCGCAGTTCGAAAAATAATGATGAAAGC
TTGCGGCCGCGTCGTGACTGGGAAAACCCTGGCGACTAGT
Features (pLannotate 1.2.2; 20 found; start..end, strand, type, name):
      5..99      +  terminator     lambda t0 terminator: transcription terminator from phage lambda
    272..328     +  CDS            GmR (fragment): gentamycin acetyltransferase; aacC1; confers resistance to gentamycin
    335..1126    +  CDS            SmR: aminoglycoside adenylyltransferase (Murphy, 1985); aadA; confers resistance to spectinomycin and streptomycin
   1272..1380    +  oriT           oriT: incP origin of transfer
   1441..2589    -  CDS            trfA: trans-acting replication protein that binds to and activates oriV
   2641..2922    -  CDS            tnpA (fragment): TN5P_ECOLX - Also known as tnp. Experimental evidence at protein level: Swiss-Prot protein existence level 1. Mediates transposition of transposon Tn5 by a 'cut and paste' mechanism. First, the monomeric transposase binds the 19 bp inverted DNA repeats flanking the transposon. Then, dimerization of the DNA- bound transposase creates a synaptic DNA complex. After nicking of the first DNA strand, excision of the transposon proceeds through a series of intermediates. The transposase then mediates the insertion of the transposon at a new site by strand transfer. The activity of the wild- type tran
   2981..3512    -  rep_origin     oriV: incP origin of replication
   3568..3603    -  rep_origin     CloDF13 ori (fragment): Plasmids containing the CloDF13 (CDF) origin of replication can be propagated in E. coli cells that contain additional plasmids with compatible origins.
   3639..3725    -  terminator     rrnB T1 terminator: Escherichia coli rrnB; transcription terminator T1 from the E. coli rrnB gene
   3742..3819    +  promoter       lacIq promoter: lacI (mutant); In the lacIq allele, a single base change in the promoter boosts expression of the lacI gene about 10-fold.
   3820..4902    +  CDS            lacI: lac repressor; lacI; The lac repressor binds to the lac operator to inhibit transcription in E. coli. This inhibition can be relieved by adding lactose or isopropyl-β-D-thiogalactopyranoside (IPTG).
   4944..4961    +  promoter       tet promoter (fragment): E. coli promoter for tetracycline efflux protein gene
   4957..5058    -  CDS            yciV (fragment): RNAAM_ECOLI - Also known as trpH From Escherichia coli (strain K12).
   5134..5163    +  promoter       trc promoter: strong E. coli promoter; hybrid between the trp and lac UV5 promoters
   5171..5187    +  protein_bind   lac operator: The lac repressor binds to the lac operator to inhibit transcription in E. coli. This inhibition can be relieved by adding lactose or isopropyl-β-D-thiogalactopyranoside (IPTG). lac repressor encoded by lacI
   5220..5237    +  RBS            RBS (fragment): efficient ribosome binding site from bacteriophage T7 gene 10 (Olins and Rangwala, 1989)
   5245..5310    +  CDS            pel1 (fragment): PLY1_PECAS - Also known as pelA. Experimental evidence at protein level: Swiss-Prot protein existence level 1. Involved in maceration and soft-rotting of plant tissue. From Pectobacterium atrosepticum (strain SCRI 1043 / ATCC BAA-672) (Erwinia carotovora subsp. atroseptica).
   5323..6036    +  CDS            mVenus: mVenus is a basic (constitutively fluorescent) yellow fluorescent protein published in 2006, derived from Aequorea victoria. It is reported to be a rapidly-maturing monomer with moderate acid sensitivity.
   6058..6143    +  CDS            Twin-Strep-tag (fragment): two Strep-Tag®II moieties connected by a linker for enhanced binding to Strep-Tactin®, an engineered form of streptavidin (Schmidt et al., 2013)
   6170..6194    +  CDS            lacZα (fragment): LacZα fragment of β-galactosidase; lacZ fragment
