[The description below was written by a language model from this plasmid's Addgene catalogue record and pLannotate feature annotations shown in this document.]
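Description:
pTDpelB-C_sfYFPTwinStrep is a low-copy, broad-host-range bacterial expression plasmid of about 6.2 kb, built on the pTDpelB-CTwinStrep backbone for use in Gram-negative bacteria; it was tested in Pseudomonas putida KT2440 and Escherichia coli K12. Replication relies on the RK2 (IncP) system, with oriV and the trans-acting replication initiator trfA both annotated. An IncP oriT is also present, a type of element that allows conjugative mobilisation when transfer functions are supplied in trans. Selection is through the aadA aminoglycoside adenylyltransferase, which confers streptomycin and spectinomycin resistance. Phage lambda t0 and rrnB T1 terminators flank the modules. Several short annotated fragments (GmR, Tn5 transposase, CloDF13 ori, tet promoter, yciV, lacZα) look like partial matches or leftovers from vector assembly rather than functional parts.

The payload is a synthetic superfolder YFP of Aequorea victoria origin, codon-adapted to P. putida KT2440 and cloned between retained EcoRI and XbaI sites; the annotation tool labels it by its closest match, mVenus. It is fused at the N terminus to the PelB export signal (annotated as a pectate lyase fragment), which directs the protein to the periplasm. At the C terminus it carries a Twin-Strep-tag for binding to Strep-Tactin. Transcription comes from the trc promoter with a lac operator and a downstream ribosome binding site. The plasmid also carries lacI under the lacIq promoter, so expression is repressed until induced with IPTG. According to the depositor, the plasmid suits protein production, affinity purification, co-purification of protein complexes by SPINE and (co-)localisation studies. The RK2 origin also makes it useful for comparing expression yields across different hosts.
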