Addgene plasmid #45944: pTDpelB-C_sfYFPTwinStrep
Purpose: expresses P.putida codon optimized PelB-sfYFP-Twin-Strep fusion protein for periplasmic translocation via PelB signal sequence
Depositing lab: Thorben Dammeyer. Depositing organization: Technische Universitaet Braunschweig. Publication: Broad host range vectors for expression of proteins with (Twin-) Strep-tag, His-tag and engineered, export optimized yellow fluorescent protein. Dammeyer T, Timmis KN, Tinnefeld P. Microb Cell Fact. 2013 May 20;12(1):49. 10.1186/1475-2859-12-49 PubMed 23687945.
Backbone
  Vector backbone: pTDpelB-CTwinStrep
  Backbone manufacturer: Dammeyer et al. 2013
  Modifications to backbone: cloning of synthetic sfYFP insert into EcoRI and XbaI sites of pTDpelB-CTwinStrep for N-termina fusion to PelB export signal and C-terminal fusion to TwinStrep-tag
  Vector type: Bacterial Expression
Growth in bacteria
  Bacterial resistance: Streptomycin, 50 μg/mL
  Growth temperature: 37°C
  Growth strain: DH5alpha
  Growth instructions: For growth in P.putida KT2440 (30C); on plates use spectinomycin in addition.
  Copy number: Low Copy
Gene/Insert
  Gene/Insert name: synthetic sfYFP (codon usage adapted to P.putida KT2440)
  Species: Aequorea victoria
  Promoter: lacIq/Ptrc
  Tag / fusion protein: Twin-Strep-tag (C terminal on backbone); PelB export sequence (N terminal on backbone)
  Cloning method: Restriction Enzyme; 5′ cloning site EcoRI (not destroyed); 3′ cloning site XbaI (not destroyed)
  Sequencing primers: 5′ TGTGTGGAATTGTGAGCGG; 3′ ACTTTGTTTTAGGGCGACTG
Terms and licenses: Academic/Nonprofit Terms; Industry Terms: Not Available to Industry
Depositor comments: This plasmid was tested in the Gram-negative soil bacterium Pseudomonas putida KT2440 and Escherichia coli K12 and is especially suited for protein production, affinity purification, protein complex copurification with SPINE (Strep Protein Interaction Experiments) or (co-)localization studies. Due to the broad host range of the RK2 origin of replication, the plasmid facilitates experimental verification of hypothetical proteins and protein production yield assessment in different expression hosts possibly including new isolates. The Supplementary Table S1 in the following publication lists approximately 30 strains in which the RK2 origin of replication should be functional. Silva-Rocha et al., The Standard European Vector Architecture (SEVA): a coherent platform for the analysis and deployment of complex prokaryotic phenotypes. Nucleic Acids Research 2013, 41:D666-675. http://nar.oxfordjournals.org/content/41/D1/D666.long
How to cite: pTDpelB-C_sfYFPTwinStrep was a gift from Thorben Dammeyer (Addgene plasmid # 45944 ; http://n2t.net/addgene:45944 ; RRID:Addgene_45944)
