>Addgene plasmid #45944 | pTDpelB-C_sfYFPTwinStrep | depositor partial sequence | sequence record 69244 | coding synthetic sfYFP sequence with Twin-Strep-tag
ATGGATCCGAATTCGGTGTCGAAGGGCGAAGAACTGTTCACCGGCGTGGTGCCGATCCTGGTGGAACTGG
ACGGCGACGTGAACGGCCACAAGTTCCGCGTGTCGGGCGAAGGCGAAGGCGACGCCACCAACGGCAAGCT
GACCCTGAAGTTCATCTGCACCACCGGCAAGCTGCCGGTGCCGTGGCCGACCCTGGTGACCACCCTGGGC
TACGGCCTGCAGTGCTTCGCCCGCTACCCGGACCACATGAAGCAGCACGACTTCTTCAAGTCGGCCATGC
CGGAAGGCTACGTGCAGGAACGCACCATCTCGTTCAAGGACGACGGCACCTACAAGACCCGCGCCGAAGT
GAAGTTCGAAGGCGACACCCTGGTGAACCGCATCGAACTGAAGGGCATCGACTTCAAGGAAGACGGCAAC
ATCCTGGGCCACAAGCTGGAATACAACTTCAACTCGCACAACGTGTACATCACCGCCGACAAGCAGAAGA
ACGGCATCAAGGCCAACTTCAAGATCCGCCACAACGTGGAAGACGGCGGCGTGCAGCTGGCCGACCACTA
CCAGCAGAACACCCCGATCGGCGACGGCCCGGTGCTGCTGCCGGACAACCACTACCTGTCGTACCAGTCG
AAGCTGTCGAAGGACCCGAACGAAAAGCGCGACCACATGGTGCTGCTGGAATTTGTGACCGCCGCCGGCA
TCACCCTGGGCATGGACGAACTGTACAAGTCTAGAGCGGCCGCACTCGAGAGCGCTTGGAGCCACCCGCA
GTTCGAGAAAGGTGGAGGTTCCGGAGGTGGATCGGGAGGTGGATCGTGGAGCCACCCGCAGTTCGAAAAA
