>Addgene plasmid #45944 | pTDpelB-C_sfYFPTwinStrep | addgene partial sequence | sequence record 70852 | T0term-R 5'-GCGGCAACCGAGCGTTC-3'
ATTACTGGATCTATCAACAGGAGTCCAAGACTAGTCGCCAGGGTTTTCCCAGTCACGACGCGGCCGCAAG
CTTTCATCATTATTTTTCGAACTGCGGGTGGCTCCACGCCGAACCTCCCGATCCACCTCCGGAACCTCCA
CCTTTCTCGAACTGCGGGTGGCTCCAAGCGCTCTCGAGTGCGGCCGCTCTAGACTTGTACAGTTCGTCCA
TGCCCAGGGTGATGCCGGCGGCGGTCACAAATTCCAGCAGCACCATGTGGTCGCGCTTTTCGTTCGGGTC
CTTCGACAGCTTCGACTGGTACGACAGGTAGTGGTTGTCCGGCAGCAGCACCGGGCCGTCGCCGATCGGG
GTGTTCTGCTGGTAGTGGTCGGCCAGCTGCACGCCGCCGTCTTCCACGTTGTGGCGGATCTTGAAGTTGG
CCTTGATGCCGTTCTTCTGCTTGTCGGCGGTGATGTACACGTTGTGCGAGTTGAAGTTGTATTCCAGCTT
GTGGCCCAGGATGTTGCCGTCTTCCTTGAAGTCGATGCCCTTCAGTTCGATGCGGTTCACCAGGGTGTCG
CCTTCGAACTTCACTTCGGCGCGGGTCTTGTAGGTGCCGTCGTCCTTGAACGAGATGGTGCGTTCCTGCA
CGTAGCCTTCCGGCATGGCCGACTTGAAGAAGTCGTGCTGCTTCATGTGGTCCGGGTAGCGGGCGAAGCA
CTGCAGGCCGTAGCCCAGGGTGGTCACCAGGGTCGGCCACGGCACCGGCAGCTTGCCGGTGGTGCAGATG
AACTTCAGGGTCAGCTTGCCGTTGGTGGCGTCGCCTTCGCCTTCGCCCGACACGCGGAACTTGTGGCCGT
TCACGTCGCCGTCCAGTTCCACCAGGATCGGCACCACGCCGGTGAACAGTTCTTCGCCCTTCGACACCGA
ATTCGGATCGGCCATGG
