>Addgene plasmid #45944 | pTDpelB-C_sfYFPTwinStrep | addgene partial sequence | sequence record 70876 | lacI-F 5'-GCTTGCTGCAACTCTCTCAG-3'
AAAGAAAAACCACCCTGGCGCCCAATACGCAAACCGCCTCTCCCCGCGCGTTGGCCGATTCATTAATGCA
GCTGGCACGACAGGTTTCCCGACTGGAAAGCGGGCAGTGAGCGCAACGCAATTAATGTAAGTTAGCGCGA
ATTGATCTGGTTTGACAGCTTATCATCGACTGCACGGTGCACCAATGCTTCTGGCGTCAGGCAGCCATCG
GAAGCTGTGGTATGGCTGTGCAGGTCGTAAATCACTGCATAATTCGTGTCGCTCAAGGCGCACTCCCGTT
CTGGATAATGTTTTTTGCGCCGACATCATAACGGTTCTGGCAAATATTCTGAAATGAGCTGTTGACAATT
AATCATCCGGCTCGTATAATGTGTGGAATTGTGAGCGGATAACAATTTCACACCCTAGGCCGCGGCCGCG
CGAATTGTTAACTTTAAGAAGGAGATATACATATGAAGTACCTGCTGCCGACCGCCGCCGCCGGCCTGCT
GCTGCTGGCCGCCCAGCCGGCCATGGCCGATCCGAATTCGGTGTCGAAGGGCGAAGAACTGTTCACCGGC
GTGGTGCCGATCCTGGTGGAACTGGACGGCGACGTGAACGGCCACAAGTTCCGCGTGTCGGGCGAAGGCG
AAGGCGACGCCACCAACGGCAAGCTGACCCTGAAGTTCATCTGCACCACCGGCAAGCTGCCGGTGCCGTG
GCCGACCCTGGTGACCACCCTGGGCTACGGCCTGCAGTGCTTCGCCCGCTACCCGGACCACATGAAGCAG
CACGACTTCTTCAAGTCGGCCATGCCGGAAGGCTACGTGCAGGAACGCACCATCTCGTTCAAGGACGACG
GCACCTACAAGACCCGCGCCGAAGTGAAGTTCGAA
